>Addgene plasmid #65145 | pYTK038 | depositor full sequence | sequence record 110198 | Full Sequence
TCGGTCTCATATGTCTAAAGGTGAAGAATTATTCACTGGTGTTGTCCCAATTTTGGTTGAATTAGATGGT
GATGTTAATGGTCACAAATTTTCTGTCTCCGGTGAAGGTGAAGGTGATGCTACTTACGGTAAATTGACCT
TAAAATTGATTTGTACTACTGGTAAATTGCCAGTTCCATGGCCAACCTTAGTCACTACTTTAGGTTATGG
TTTGCAATGTTTTGCTAGATACCCAGATCATATGAAACAACATGACTTTTTCAAGTCTGCCATGCCAGAA
GGTTATGTTCAAGAAAGAACTATTTTTTTCAAAGATGACGGTAACTACAAGACCAGAGCTGAAGTCAAGT
TTGAAGGTGATACCTTAGTTAATAGAATCGAATTAAAAGGTATTGATTTTAAAGAAGGTGGTAACATTTT
AGGTCACAAATTGGAATACAACTATAACTCTCACAATGTTTACATCACTGCTGACAAACAAAAGAATGGT
ATCAAAGCTAACTTCAAAATTAGACACAACATTGAAGATGGTGGTGTTCAATTAGCTGACCATTATCAAC
AAAATACTCCAATTGGTGATGGTCCAGTCTTGTTACCAGACAACCATTACTTATCCTATCAATCTGCCTT
ATCCAAAGATCCAAACGAAAAGAGAGATCACATGGTCTTGTTAGAATTTGTTACTGCTGCTGGTATTACC
CATGGTATGGATGAATTGTACAAAGGTTCTTGAGACCAGACCAATAAAAAACGCCCGGCGGCAACCGAGC
GTTCTGAACAAATCCAGATGGAGTTCTGAGGTCATTACTGGATCTATCAACAGGAGTCCAAGCGAGCTCG
ATATCAAATTACGCCCCGCCCTGCCACTCATCGCAGTACTGTTGTAATTCATTAAGCATTCTGCCGACAT
GGAAGCCATCACAAACGGCATGATGAACCTGAATCGCCAGCGGCATCAGCACCTTGTCGCCTTGCGTATA
ATATTTGCCCATGGTGAAAACGGGGGCGAAGAAGTTGTCCATATTGGCCACGTTTAAATCAAAACTGGTG
AAACTCACCCAGGGATTGGCTGAAACGAAAAACATATTCTCAATAAACCCTTTAGGGAAATAGGCCAGGT
TTTCACCGTAACACGCCACATCTTGCGAATATATGTGTAGAAACTGCCGGAAATCGTCGTGGTATTCACT
CCAGAGCGATGAAAACGTTTCAGTTTGCTCATGGAAAACGGTGTAACAAGGGTGAACACTATCCCATATC
ACCAGCTCACCGTCTTTCATTGCCATACGAAATTCCGGATGAGCATTCATCAGGCGGGCAAGAATGTGAA
TAAAGGCCGGATAAAACTTGTGCTTATTTTTCTTTACGGTCTTTAAAAAGGCCGTAATATCCAGCTGAAC
GGTCTGGTTATAGGTACATTGAGCAACTGACTGAAATGCCTCAAAATGTTCTTTACGATGCCATTGGGAT
ATATCAACGGTGGTATATCCAGTGATTTTTTTCTCCATTTTAGCTTCCTTAGCTCCTGAAAATCTCGATA
ACTCAAAAAATACGCCCGGTAGTGATCTTATTTCATTATGGTGAAAGTTGGAACCTCTTACGTGCCCGAT
CAATCATGACCAAAATCCCTTAACGTGAGTTTTCGTTCCACTGAGCGTCAGACCCCGTAGAAAAGATCAA
AGGATCTTCTTGAGATCCTTTTTTTCTGCGCGTAATCTGCTGCTTGCAAACAAAAAAACCACCGCTACCA
GCGGTGGTTTGTTTGCCGGATCAAGAGCTACCAACTCTTTTTCCGAAGGTAACTGGCTTCAGCAGAGCGC
AGATACCAAATACTGTTCTTCTAGTGTAGCCGTAGTTAGGCCACCACTTCAAGAACTCTGTAGCACCGCC
TACATACCTCGCTCTGCTAATCCTGTTACCAGTGGCTGCTGCCAGTGGCGATAAGTCGTGTCTTACCGGG
TTGGACTCAAGACGATAGTTACCGGATAAGGCGCAGCGGTCGGGCTGAACGGGGGGTTCGTGCACACAGC
CCAGCTTGGAGCGAACGACCTACACCGAACTGAGATACCTACAGCGTGAGCTATGAGAAAGCGCCACGCT
TCCCGAAGGGAGAAAGGCGGACAGGTATCCGGTAAGCGGCAGGGTCGGAACAGGAGAGCGCACGAGGGAG
CTTCCAGGGGGAAACGCCTGGTATCTTTATAGTCCTGTCGGGTTTCGCCACCTCTGACTTGAGCGTCGAT
TTTTGTGATGCTCGTCAGGGGGGCGGAGCCTATGGAAAAACGCCAGCAACGCGGCCTTTTTACGGTTCCT
GGCCTTTTGCTGGCCTTTTGCTCACATGTTCTTTCCTGCGTTATCCCCTGATTCTGTGGATAACCGTAG
Features (pLannotate 1.2.2; 5 found; start..end, strand, type, name):
     11..724     +  CDS            YPet: yellow fluorescent protein optimized for FRET with CyPet (Nguyen and Daugherty, 2005)
    744..778     -  terminator     lambda t0 terminator: minimal transcription terminator from phage lambda (Scholtissek and Grosse, 1987)
    852..1508    -  CDS            cat: CAT_ECOLX - Experimental evidence at protein level: Swiss-Prot protein existence level 1. This enzyme is an effector of chloramphenicol resistance in bacteria. From Escherichia coli. This protein is used as a marker in many commonly used cloning vectors, such as pACYC184.
   1509..1606    -  promoter       cat promoter: promoter of the E. coli cat gene encoding chloramphenicol acetyltransferase
   1690..2278    +  rep_origin     ori: high-copy-number ColE1/pMB1/pBR322/pUC origin of replication
