[The description below was written by a language model from this plasmid's Addgene catalogue record, the feature table of its GenBank file and pLannotate feature annotations shown in this document.]
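Description:
pYTK038 is a small (about 2.4 kb) part-storage plasmid from the modular yeast toolkit (YTK) for multipart Golden Gate-style assembly, built on the pYTK001 part entry backbone. Although catalogued as a bacterial expression vector, it serves mainly as an E. coli carrier for a single standardized DNA part. It is maintained at high copy through a ColE1/pUC-type origin of replication and selected with chloramphenicol through a cat gene driven by its native cat promoter. A minimal phage lambda t0 terminator lies between the insert and the resistance cassette.

The payload is a synthetic coding sequence for the yellow fluorescent protein Venus, formatted as a Type 3a part. In the toolkit's scheme this position holds N-terminal coding sequences, so the part is meant to be joined in frame ahead of a downstream coding part to give an N-terminal fluorescent tag. The insert was introduced through BsmBI sites that were destroyed during cloning. No promoter for Venus is annotated in the plasmid. This fits a part that is meant to receive its promoter, terminator and yeast maintenance elements from other toolkit parts during assembly.

The automated annotations name the roughly 714 nt open reading frame inconsistently. The full-sequence feature table labels it YPet, while the partial 1,043 bp GenBank record, which covers only the terminator and the fluorescent protein region, labels it yeGFP. Both labels are probably similarity matches among closely related GFP derivatives, and the depositor's description identifies the insert as Venus.
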