Addgene plasmid #65145: pYTK038
Purpose: Encodes Venus as a Type 3a part to be used in the Dueber YTK system
Depositing lab: John Dueber. Depositing organization: University of California, Berkeley. Publication: A Highly Characterized Yeast Toolkit for Modular, Multipart Assembly. Lee ME, DeLoache WC, Cervantes B, Dueber JE. ACS Synth Biol. 2015 Apr 14. 10.1021/sb500366v PubMed 25871405.
Backbone
  Vector backbone: pYTK001
  Vector type: Bacterial Expression
Growth in bacteria
  Bacterial resistance: Chloramphenicol, 25 μg/mL
  Growth temperature: 37°C
  Growth strain: DH10B
  Copy number: High Copy
Gene/Insert
  Gene/Insert name: Venus
  Species: Synthetic
  Cloning method: Restriction Enzyme; 5′ cloning site BsmBI (destroyed during cloning); 3′ cloning site BsmBI (destroyed during cloning)
Terms and licenses: Academic/Nonprofit Terms; Industry Terms: Not Available to Industry
Depositor comments: Type 3a parts are used for N-terminal coding sequences. This plasmid encodes for an N-terminal fluorescent protein tag. For more information, please visit the supplemental information in PMID:25871405.
How to cite: pYTK038 was a gift from John Dueber (Addgene plasmid # 65145 ; http://n2t.net/addgene:65145 ; RRID:Addgene_65145)
