LOCUS       Exported 1043 bp ds-DNA linear SYN 20-MAY-2021
DEFINITION  Encodes Venus as a Type 3a part to be used in the Dueber YTK system.
ACCESSION   .
VERSION     .
KEYWORDS    pYTK038
SOURCE      synthetic DNA construct
  ORGANISM  synthetic DNA construct
REFERENCE   1 (bases 1 to 1043)
  AUTHORS   Lee ME, DeLoache WC, Cervantes B, Dueber JE
  TITLE     A Highly-characterized Yeast Toolkit for Modular, Multi-part
            Assembly.
  JOURNAL   ACS Synth Biol. 2015 Apr 14.
  PUBMED    25871405
REFERENCE   2 (bases 1 to 1043)
  AUTHORS   .
  TITLE     Direct Submission
  JOURNAL   Exported May 20, 2021 from SnapGene Server 1.1.58
            http://www.snapgene.com
FEATURES             Location/Qualifiers
     source          1..1043
                     /organism="synthetic DNA construct"
                     /mol_type="other DNA"
     terminator      100..134
                     /label=lambda t0 terminator
                     /note="minimal transcription terminator from phage lambda
                     (Scholtissek and Grosse, 1987)"
     CDS             complement(154..867)
                     /codon_start=1
                     /product="yeast-enhanced green fluorescent protein"
                     /label=yeGFP
                     /note="codons optimized for translation in S. cerevisiae
                     and C. albicans"
                     /translation="MSKGEELFTGVVPILVELDGDVNGHKFSVSGEGEGDATYGKLTLK
                     LICTTGKLPVPWPTLVTTLGYGLQCFARYPDHMKQHDFFKSAMPEGYVQERTIFFKDDG
                     NYKTRAEVKFEGDTLVNRIELKGIDFKEGGNILGHKLEYNYNSHNVYITADKQKNGIKA
                     NFKIRHNIEDGGVQLADHYQQNTPIGDGPVLLPDNHYLSYQSALSKDPNEKRDHMVLLE
                     FVTAAGITHGMDELYK"
ORIGIN
        1 actgcgatga gtggcagggc ggggcgtaat ttgatatcga gctcgcttgg actcctgttg
       61 atagatccag taatgacctc agaactccat ctggatttgt tcagaacgct cggttgccgc
      121 cgggcgtttt ttattggtct ggtctcaaga acctttgtac aattcatcca taccatgggt
      181 aataccagca gcagtaacaa attctaacaa gaccatgtga tctctctttt cgtttggatc
      241 tttggataag gcagattgat aggataagta atggttgtct ggtaacaaga ctggaccatc
      301 accaattgga gtattttgtt gataatggtc agctaattga acaccaccat cttcaatgtt
      361 gtgtctaatt ttgaagttag ctttgatacc attcttttgt ttgtcagcag tgatgtaaac
      421 attgtgagag ttatagttgt attccaattt gtgacctaaa atgttaccac cttctttaaa
      481 atcaatacct tttaattcga ttctattaac taaggtatca ccttcaaact tgacttcagc
      541 tctggtcttg tagttaccgt catctttgaa aaaaatagtt ctttcttgaa cataaccttc
      601 tggcatggca gacttgaaaa agtcatgttg tttcatatga tctgggtatc tagcaaaaca
      661 ttgcaaacca taacctaaag tagtgactaa ggttggccat ggaactggca atttaccagt
      721 agtacaaatc aattttaagg tcaatttacc gtaagtagca tcaccttcac cttcaccgga
      781 gacagaaaat ttgtgaccat taacatcacc atctaattca accaaaattg ggacaacacc
      841 agtgaataat tcttcacctt tagacatatg agaccgacta cggttatcca cagaatcagg
      901 ggataacgca ggaaagaaca tgtgagcaaa aggccagcaa aaggccagga accgtaaaaa
      961 ggccgcgttg ctggcgtttt tccataggct ccgcccccct gacgagcatc acaaaaatcg
     1021 acgctcaagt cagaggtggc gaa
//
