>Addgene plasmid #65145 | pYTK038 | addgene partial sequence | sequence record 220912 | pRS414-R 5'-CACCTCTGACTTGAGCGTCG-3'
TATGGAAAACGCCAGCAACGCGGCCTTTTTACGGTTCCTGGCCTTTTGCTGGCCTTTTGCTCACATGTTC
TTTCCTGCGTTATCCCCTGATTCTGTGGATAACCGTAGTCGGTCTCATATGTCTAAAGGTGAAGAATTAT
TCACTGGTGTTGTCCCAATTTTGGTTGAATTAGATGGTGATGTTAATGGTCACAAATTTTCTGTCTCCGG
TGAAGGTGAAGGTGATGCTACTTACGGTAAATTGACCTTAAAATTGATTTGTACTACTGGTAAATTGCCA
GTTCCATGGCCAACCTTAGTCACTACTTTAGGTTATGGTTTGCAATGTTTTGCTAGATACCCAGATCATA
TGAAACAACATGACTTTTTCAAGTCTGCCATGCCAGAAGGTTATGTTCAAGAAAGAACTATTTTTTTCAA
AGATGACGGTAACTACAAGACCAGAGCTGAAGTCAAGTTTGAAGGTGATACCTTAGTTAATAGAATCGAA
TTAAAAGGTATTGATTTTAAAGAAGGTGGTAACATTTTAGGTCACAAATTGGAATACAACTATAACTCTC
ACAATGTTTACATCACTGCTGACAAAC
